Addgene plasmid #242503: pYO1022
Purpose: Expression of ZZ-3xTEV-HsATG14 and ZZ-3xTEV-HsBECN1 in mammalian cells
Depositing lab: Roger Williams. Depositing organization: MRC Laboratory of Molecular Biology. Publication: Characterization of Atg38 and NRBF2, a fifth subunit of the autophagic Vps34/PIK3C3 complex. Ohashi Y, Soler N, Garcia Ortegon M, Zhang L, Kirsten ML, Perisic O, Masson GR, Burke JE, Jakobi AJ, Apostolakis AA, Johnson CM, Ohashi M, Ktistakis NT, Sachse C, Williams RL. Autophagy. 2016 Nov;12(11):2129-2144. doi: 10.1080/15548627.2016.1226736. Epub 2016 Sep 14. PubMed 27630019.
Backbone
  Vector backbone: pCAG
  Vector type: Mammalian Expression
Growth in bacteria
  Bacterial resistance: Ampicillin, 100 μg/mL
  Growth temperature: 37°C
  Growth strain: DH5alpha
  Copy number: High Copy
Gene/Insert 1
  Gene/Insert name: ATG14
  Species: H. sapiens (human)
  Entrez Gene: ATG14 (a.k.a. ATG14L, BARKOR, KIAA0831)
  Promoter: CMV
  Tag / fusion protein: ZZ-3xTEV (N terminal on insert)
  Cloning method: Ligation Independent Cloning
  Sequencing primers: 5′ n/a
Gene/Insert 2
  Gene/Insert name: BECN1
  Species: H. sapiens (human)
  Entrez Gene: BECN1 (a.k.a. ATG6, VPS30, beclin1)
  Promoter: CAG
  Tag / fusion protein: ZZ-3xTEV (N terminal on insert)
  Cloning method: Ligation Independent Cloning
  Sequencing primers: 5′ n/a
Terms and licenses: Academic/Nonprofit Terms; Industry Terms: Not Available to Industry
How to cite: pYO1022 was a gift from Roger Williams (Addgene plasmid # 242503 ; http://n2t.net/addgene:242503 ; RRID:Addgene_242503)
