[The description below was written by a language model from this plasmid's Addgene catalogue record and pLannotate feature annotations shown in this document.]
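Description:
pYO1022 is a 9.9 kb mammalian expression plasmid on a pCAG backbone that co-expresses two human autophagy proteins, ATG14 and BECN1 (Beclin 1), from separate transcription units on the same molecule. It is maintained in E. coli through a high-copy ColE1/pUC-type origin and an ampicillin resistance gene (β-lactamase with its own promoter). No mammalian selection marker is annotated, which points to transient transfection. An SV40 origin of replication is present and could support episomal amplification in cells expressing large T antigen.

The first cassette uses the CMV enhancer and immediate early promoter, followed by short annotated fragments matching tet operator-containing promoters. This suggests a tetracycline-operator-bearing CMV promoter, although the catalogue entry simply lists CMV. It drives ATG14 and ends with the bovine growth hormone polyadenylation signal. The second cassette uses the CAG arrangement (CMV enhancer, chicken β-actin promoter and a chimeric β-actin/β-globin intron) to drive BECN1, terminated by rabbit β-globin 3' sequence and its poly(A) signal. The small HBB fragment annotated there is probably part of this globin region rather than a fusion partner.

Each open reading frame carries an N-terminal ZZ tag, seen as two tandem IgG-binding units of Staphylococcus aureus protein A. According to the record, three TEV protease sites follow the tag, although they are not separately annotated. This design allows capture on IgG resin and release of the proteins by TEV cleavage. The associated publication concerns the Vps34/PIK3C3 complex, of which both proteins are subunits, so the plasmid is suited to producing and purifying them, presumably alongside other complex components supplied from separate constructs.
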