Features (pLannotate 1.2.2; 28 found; start..end, strand, type, name):
      2..381     +  enhancer       CMV enhancer: human cytomegalovirus immediate early enhancer
    382..585     +  promoter       CMV promoter: human cytomegalovirus (CMV) immediate early promoter
    587..606     +  promoter       PLtetO-1 promoter (fragment): modified phage lambda PL promoter with tet operator sites (Lutz and Bujard, 1997)
    608..627     +  promoter       PLtetO-1 promoter (fragment): modified phage lambda PL promoter with tet operator sites (Lutz and Bujard, 1997)
    635..668     +  promoter       TRE3GV promoter (fragment): 3rd-generation Tet-responsive promoter that can be activated by binding of Tet-On® 3G, optimized for retroviral and lentiviral vectors
    822..992     +  CDS            ProtA: IgG-binding unit of Staphylococcus aureus protein A
    996..1166    +  CDS            ProtA: IgG-binding unit of Staphylococcus aureus protein A
   1350..2822    +  CDS            ATG14: BAKOR_HUMAN - Also known as ATG14L From Homo sapiens (Human).
   2886..3110    +  polyA_signal   bGH poly(A) signal: bovine growth hormone polyadenylation signal
   3167..3470    +  enhancer       CMV enhancer: human cytomegalovirus immediate early enhancer
   3472..3749    +  promoter       chicken β-actin promoter: No description available
   3750..4766    +  intron         chimeric intron: chimera between introns from chicken β-actin and rabbit β-globin
   4912..5082    +  CDS            ProtA: IgG-binding unit of Staphylococcus aureus protein A
   5086..5256    +  CDS            ProtA: IgG-binding unit of Staphylococcus aureus protein A
   5434..6783    +  CDS            BECN1 (sequence withheld): BECN1_HUMAN - Also known as GT197. Experimental evidence at protein level: Swiss-Prot protein existence level 1. Beclin-1-C 35 kDa localized to mitochondria can promote apoptosis; it induces the mitochondrial translocation of BAX and the release of proapoptotic factors. From Homo sapiens (Human).
   6793..6870    +  CDS            HBB (fragment): HBB_PONPY - Experimental evidence at transcript level: Swiss-Prot protein existence level 2. Involved in oxygen transport from the lung to the various peripheral tissues. From Pongo pygmaeus (Bornean orangutan).
   6941..6996    +  polyA_signal   β-globin poly(A) signal: rabbit β-globin polyadenylation signal (Gil and Proudfoot, 1987)
   7381..7397    -  protein_bind   lac operator: The lac repressor binds to the lac operator to inhibit transcription in E. coli. This inhibition can be relieved by adding lactose or isopropyl-β-D-thiogalactopyranoside (IPTG). lac repressor encoded by lacI
   7405..7435    -  promoter       lac promoter: promoter for the E. coli lac operon
   7450..7471    -  protein_bind   CAP binding site: CAP binding activates transcription in the presence of cAMP. E. coli catabolite activator protein
   7484..7523    -  CDS            lacI (fragment): lac repressor; lacI; The lac repressor binds to the lac operator to inhibit transcription in E. coli. This inhibition can be relieved by adding lactose or isopropyl-β-D-thiogalactopyranoside (IPTG).
   7530..7552    +  promoter       SV40 promoter (fragment): SV40 enhancer and early promoter
   7576..7711    +  rep_origin     SV40 ori: SV40 origin of replication
   7731..7865    +  polyA_signal   SV40 poly(A) signal: SV40 polyadenylation signal
   7867..7921    -  CDS            lacI (fragment): lac repressor; lacI; The lac repressor binds to the lac operator to inhibit transcription in E. coli. This inhibition can be relieved by adding lactose or isopropyl-β-D-thiogalactopyranoside (IPTG).
   8104..8692    -  rep_origin     ori: high-copy-number ColE1/pMB1/pBR322/pUC origin of replication
   8863..9723    -  CDS            AmpR: β-lactamase; bla; confers resistance to ampicillin, carbenicillin, and related antibiotics
   9724..9828    -  promoter       AmpR promoter: bla
>Addgene plasmid #242503 | pYO1022 | addgene full sequence | sequence record 485602 | Addgene NGS Result
TGACATTGATTATTGACTAGTTATTAATAGTAATCAATTACGGGGTCATTAGTTCATAGCCCATATATGG
AGTTCCGCGTTACATAACTTACGGTAAATGGCCCGCCTGGCTGACCGCCCAACGACCCCCGCCCATTGAC
GTCAATAATGACGTATGTTCCCATAGTAACGCCAATAGGGACTTTCCATTGACGTCAATGGGTGGAGTAT
TTACGGTAAACTGCCCACTTGGCAGTACATCAAGTGTATCATATGCCAAGTACGCCCCCTATTGACGTCA
ATGACGGTAAATGGCCCGCCTGGCATTATGCCCAGTACATGACCTTATGGGACTTTCCTACTTGGCAGTA
CATCTACGTATTAGTCATCGCTATTACCATGGTGATGCGGTTTTGGCAGTACATCAATGGGCGTGGATAG
CGGTTTGACTCACGGGGATTTCCAAGTCTCCACCCCATTGACGTCAATGGGAGTTTGTTTTGGCACCAAA
ATCAACGGGACTTTCCAAAATGTCGTAACAACTCCGCCCCATTGACGCAAATGGGCGGTAGGCGTGTACG
GTGGGAGGTCTATATAAGCAGAGCTCTCCCTATCAGTGATAGAGATCTCCCTATCAGTGATAGAGATCGT
CGACGAGCTCGTTTAGTGAACCGTCAGATCGCCTGGAGACGCCATCCACGCTGTTTTGACCTCCATAGAA
GACACCGGGACCGATCCAGCCTCCGGACTCTAGCGTTTAAACTTAAGCTTGGTACCGGATGGGAGCAGGG
GCGGGTGCTAGCGAGAACCTGTACTTCCAGGGCGCCCACGATGAAGCCGTAGACAACAAATTCAACAAAG
AACAACAAAACGCGTTCTATGAGATCTTACATTTACCTAACTTAAACGAAGAACAACGAAACGCCTTCAT
CCAAAGTTTAAAAGATGACCCAAGCCAAAGCGCTAACCTTTTAGCAGAAGCTAAAAAGCTAAATGATGCT
CAGGCGCCGAAAGTAGACAACAAATTCAACAAAGAACAACAAAACGCGTTCTATGAGATCTTACATTTAC
CTAACTTAAACGAAGAACAACGAAACGCCTTCATCCAAAGTTTAAAAGATGACCCAAGCCAAAGCGCTAA
CCTTTTAGCAGAAGCTAAAAAGCTAAATGATGCTCAGGCGCCGAAAGTAGACGCGGAAAACCTGTATTTC
CAGGGAGGCGGATCTTCTAGACCAACTACTGCCTCTGAAAATTTGTACTTTCAAGGCGAGTTGAAGACCA
CTGCTTCTGAAAACTTGTACTTCCAAGGTGAGTTACTCGAGGGTGAATTGAAGACTGCTGCTTTGGCTCA
ACACGACGAAGCCATGACGGCGTCTCCCAGTGGGAAGGGAGCCCGGGCGCTGGAGGCTCCTGGCTGCGGG
CCCCGGCCGCTCGCCCGGGACCTGGTGGACTCCGTGGACGATGCGGAGGGGCTGTACGTGGCTGTGGAGC
GCTGCCCGCTGTGCAACACTACCCGCCGGCGGCTGACCTGCGCCAAATGCGTTCAGAGCGGCGATTTCGT
CTACTTCGACGGCCGCGACCGGGAGAGGTTTATCGACAAGAAGGAAAGGTTAAGCCGACTTAAGAGCAAG
CAAGAAGAATTTCAGAAAGAAGTGTTAAAAGCTATGGAAGGAAAATGGATAACAGATCAGTTGAGATGGA
AAATAATGTCCTGCAAGATGAGGATTGAACAGTTAAAACAAACAATATGTAAAGGAAATGAAGAAATGGA
GAAAAATTCTGAAGGCCTTCTCAAAACCAAGGAAAAGAATCAGAAGCTTTACAGTCGAGCACAACGGCAC
CAAGAGAAAAAGGAGAAGATTCAGAGGCATAATCGCAAACTTGGTGACCTGGTAGAAAAAAAGACCATTG
ACTTAAGAAGTCATTATGAGCGTCTGGCAAATCTTCGACGATCCCATATATTAGAGCTCACCTCTGTCAT
TTTTCCAATCGAGGAAGTAAAGACGGGTGTGAGAGACCCCGCAGATGTGTCTTCAGAGAGTGACAGTGCC
ATGACCTCCAGCACTGTGAGCAAGCTTGCTGAAGCCCGGAGGACAACTTACCTCTCAGGACGATGGGTCT
GTGACGATCACAGCGGAGACACCAGCATTAGCATTACAGGGCCTTGGATTAGCCTCCCTAACAATGGGGA
CTACTCTGCCTACTACAGCTGGGTGGAGGAGAAGAAAACAACCCAGGGGCCTGACATGGAGCAGAGTAAC
CCTGCCTACACCATCAGTGCTGCGCTGTGCTATGCAACTCAGCTGGTCAACATTCTGTCTCATATACTTG
ATGTAAATCTTCCCAAAAAGCTCTGCAACAGTGAATTTTGTGGCGAAAATCTAAGCAAGCAGAAATTTAC
TCGAGCAGTGAAGAAACTGAATGCAAATATTCTTTACCTTTGTTTTTCTCAGCATGTAAATTTAGATCAA
TTACAACCACTGCATACCCTCAGGAATCTAATGTACCTGGTCAGTCCAAGCTCTGAACACCTAGGCAGGT
CAGGGCCCTTTGAAGTACGAGCAGACCTTGAGGAGTCCATGGAATTTGTGGATCCCGGAGTTGCTGGAGA
ATCAGATGAGAGCGGAGATGAGCGCGTCAGCGATGAAGAAACCGACCTGGGCACAGACTGGGAGAACTTG
CCTAGTCCCCGGTTTTGTGATATCCCTTCCCAGTCTGTGGAAGTCTCCCAGAGTCAGAGCACCCAGGCGT
CCCCACCCATCGCGAGCAGCAGTGCAGGTGGGATGATCTCCTCTGCAGCAGCCTCGGTGACCTCCTGGTT
TAAAGCTTACACTGGACACCGTAGATCCTAACCCAAGCTTAAGTCGAGTCTAGAGGGCCCGTTTAAACCC
GCTGATCAGCCTCGACTGTGCCTTCTAGTTGCCAGCCATCTGTTGTTTGCCCCTCCCCCGTGCCTTCCTT
GACCCTGGAAGGTGCCACTCCCACTGTCCTTTCCTAATAAAATGAGGAAATTGCATCGCATTGTCTGAGT
AGGTGTCATTCTATTCTGGGGGGTGGGGTGGGGCAGGACAGCAAGGGGGAGGATTGGGAAGACAATAGCA
GGCATGCTGGGGATGCGGTGGGCTCTATGGTATTAATAGTAATCAATTACGGGGTCATTAGTTCATAGCC
CATATATGGAGTTCCGCGTTACATAACTTACGGTAAATGGCCCGCCTGGCTGACCGCCCAACGACCCCCG
CCCATTGACGTCAATAATGACGTATGTTCCCATAGTAACGCCAATAGGGACTTTCCATTGACGTCAATGG
GTGGAGTATTTACGGTAAACTGCCCACTTGGCAGTACATCAAGTGTATCATATGCCAAGTACGCCCCCTA
TTGACGTCAATGACGGTAAATGGCCCGCCTGGCATTATGCCCAGTACATGACCTTATGGGACTTTCCTAC
TTGGCAGTACATCTACGTATTAGTCATCGCTATTACCATGGTCGAGGTGAGCCCCACGTTCTGCTTCACT
CTCCCCATCTCCCCCCCCTCCCCACCCCCAATTTTGTATTTATTTATTTTTTAATTATTTTGTGCAGCGA
TGGGGGCGGGGGGGGGGGGGGGGCGCGCGCCAGGCGGGGCGGGGCGGGGCGAGGGGCGGGGCGGGGCGAG
GCGGAGAGGTGCGGCGGCAGCCAATCAGAGCGGCGCGCTCCGAAAGTTTCCTTTTATGGCGAGGCGGCGG
CGGCGGCGGCCCTATAAAAAGCGAAGCGCGCGGCGGGCGGGAGTCGCTGCGCGCTGCCTTCGCCCCGTGC
CCCGCTCCGCCGCCGCCTCGCGCCGCCCGCCCCGGCTCTGACTGACCGCGTTACTCCCACAGGTGAGCGG
GCGGGACGGCCCTTCTCCTCCGGGCTGTAATTAGCGCTTGGTTTAATGACGGCTTGTTTCTTTTCTGTGG
CTGCGTGAAAGCCTTGAGGGGCTCCGGGAGGGCCCTTTGTGCGGGGGGAGCGGCTCGGGGGGTGCGTGCG
TGTGTGTGTGCGTGGGGAGCGCCGCGTGCGGCTCCGCGCTGCCCGGCGGCTGTGAGCGCTGCGGGCGCGG
CGCGGGGCTTTGTGCGCTCCGCAGTGTGCGCGAGGGGAGCGCGGCCGGGGGCGGTGCCCCGCGGTGCGGG
GGGGGCTGCGAGGGGAACAAAGGCTGCGTGCGGGGTGTGTGCGTGGGGGGGTGAGCAGGGGGTGTGGGCG
CGTCGGTCGGGCTGCAACCCCCCCTGCACCCCCCTCCCCGAGTTGCTGAGCACGGCCCGGCTTCGGGTGC
GGGGCTCCGTACGGGGCGTGGCGCGGGGCTCGCCGTGCCGGGCGGGGGGTGGCGGCAGGTGGGGGTGCCG
GGCGGGGCGGGGCCGCCTCGGGCCGGGGAGGGCTCGGGGGAGGGGCGCGGCGGCCCCCGGAGCGCCGGCG
GCTGTCGAGGCGCGGCGAGCCGCAGCCATTGCCTTTTATGGTAATCGTGCGAGAGGGCGCAGGGACTTCC
TTTGTCCCAAATCTGTGCGGAGCCGAAATCTGGGAGGCGCCGCCGCACCCCCTCTAGCGGGCGCGGGGCG
AAGCGGTGCGGCGCCGGCAGGAAGGAAATGGGCGGGGAGGGCCTTCGTGCGTCGCCGCGCCGCCGTCCCC
TTCTCCCTCTCCAGCCTCGGGGCTGTCCGCGGGGGGACGGCTGCCTTCGGGGGGGACGGGGCAGGGCGGG
GTTCGGCTTCTGGCGTGTGACCGGCGGCTCTAGAGCCTCTGCTAACCATGTTCATGCCTTCTTCTTTTTC
CTACAGCTCCTGGGCAACGTGCTGGTTATTGTGCTGTCTCATCATTTTGGCAAAGAATTGCTCGATCGAC
GGTATCGATGCCACCATGATGGGAGCAGGGGCGGGTGCTAGCGAGAACCTGTACTTCCAGGGCGCCCACG
ATGAAGCCGTAGACAACAAATTCAACAAAGAACAACAAAACGCGTTCTATGAGATCTTACATTTACCTAA
CTTAAACGAAGAACAACGAAACGCCTTCATCCAAAGTTTAAAAGATGACCCAAGCCAAAGCGCTAACCTT
TTAGCAGAAGCTAAAAAGCTAAATGATGCTCAGGCGCCGAAAGTAGACAACAAATTCAACAAAGAACAAC
AAAACGCGTTCTATGAGATCTTACATTTACCTAACTTAAACGAAGAACAACGAAACGCCTTCATCCAAAG
TTTAAAAGATGACCCAAGCCAAAGCGCTAACCTTTTAGCAGAAGCTAAAAAGCTAAATGATGCTCAGGCG
CCGAAAGTAGACGCGGAAAACCTGTATTTCCAGGGAGGCGGATCTTCTAGACCAACTACTGCCTCTGAAA
ATTTGTACTTTCAAGGCGAGTTGAAGACCACTGCTTCTGAAAACTTGTACTTCCAAGGTGAGTTACTCGA
GGGTGAATTGAAGACTGCTGCTTTGGCTCAACACGACGAAGCC
[1350 nt withheld, positions 5434-6783]
TGACTCGAGGAATTCACTCCTCAGGTGCAGGCTGCCTATCAGAAGGTGGTGGCTGGTGTGGCCAATGCCC
TGGCTCACAAATACCACTGAGATCTTTTTCCCTCTGCCAAAAATTATGGGGACATCATGAAGCCCCTTGA
GCATCTGACTTCTGGCTAATAAAGGAAATTTATTTTCATTGCAATAGTGTGTTGGAATTTTTTGTGTCTC
TCACTCGGAAGGACATATGGGAGGGCAAATCATTTAAAACATCAGAATGAGTATTTGGTTTAGAGTTTGG
CAACATATGCCCATATGCTGGCTGCCATGAACAAAGGTTGGCTATAAAGAGGTCATCAGTATATGAAACA
GCCCCCTGCTGTCCATTCCTTATTCCATAGAAAAGCCTTGACTTGAGGTTAGATTTTTTTTATATTTTGT
TTTGTGTTATTTTTTTCTTTAACATCCCTAAAATTTTCCTTACATGTTTTACTAGCCAGATTTTTCCTCC
TCTCCTGACTACTCCCAGTCATAGCTGTCCCTCTTCTCTTATGGAGATCCCTCGACCTGCAGCCCAAGCT
TGGCGTAATCATGGTCATAGCTGTTTCCTGTGTGAAATTGTTATCCGCTCACAATTCCACACAACATACG
AGCCGGAAGCATAAAGTGTAAAGCCTGGGGTGCCTAATGAGTGAGCTAACTCACATTAATTGCGTTGCGC
TCACTGCCCGCTTTCCAGTCGGGAAACCTGTCGTGCCAGCGGATCCGCATCTCAATTAGTCAGCAACCAT
AGTCCCGCCCCTAACTCCGCCCATCCCGCCCCTAACTCCGCCCAGTTCCGCCCATTCTCCGCCCCATGGC
TGACTAATTTTTTTTATTTATGCAGAGGCCGAGGCCGCCTCGGCCTCTGAGCTATTCCAGAAGTAGTGAG
GAGGCTTTTTTGGAGGCCTAGGCTTTTGCAAAAAGCTAACTTGTTTATTGCAGCTTATAATGGTTACAAA
TAAAGCAATAGCATCACAAATTTCACAAATAAAGCATTTTTTTCACTGCATTCTAGTTGTGGTTTGTCCA
AACTCATCAATGTATCTTATCATGTCTGGATCCGCTGCATTAATGAATCGGCCAACGCGCGGGGAGAGGC
GGTTTGCGTATTGGGCGCTCTTCCGCTTCCTCGCTCACTGACTCGCTGCGCTCGGTCGTTCGGCTGCGGC
GAGCGGTATCAGCTCACTCAAAGGCGGTAATACGGTTATCCACAGAATCAGGGGATAACGCAGGAAAGAA
CATGTGAGCAAAAGGCCAGCAAAAGGCCAGGAACCGTAAAAAGGCCGCGTTGCTGGCGTTTTTCCATAGG
CTCCGCCCCCCTGACGAGCATCACAAAAATCGACGCTCAAGTCAGAGGTGGCGAAACCCGACAGGACTAT
AAAGATACCAGGCGTTTCCCCCTGGAAGCTCCCTCGTGCGCTCTCCTGTTCCGACCCTGCCGCTTACCGG
ATACCTGTCCGCCTTTCTCCCTTCGGGAAGCGTGGCGCTTTCTCATAGCTCACGCTGTAGGTATCTCAGT
TCGGTGTAGGTCGTTCGCTCCAAGCTGGGCTGTGTGCACGAACCCCCCGTTCAGCCCGACCGCTGCGCCT
TATCCGGTAACTATCGTCTTGAGTCCAACCCGGTAAGACACGACTTATCGCCACTGGCAGCAGCCACTGG
TAACAGGATTAGCAGAGCGAGGTATGTAGGCGGTGCTACAGAGTTCTTGAAGTGGTGGCCTAACTACGGC
TACACTAGAAGAACAGTATTTGGTATCTGCGCTCTGCTGAAGCCAGTTACCTTCGGAAAAAGAGTTGGTA
GCTCTTGATCCGGCAAACAAACCACCGCTGGTAGCGGTGGTTTTTTTGTTTGCAAGCAGCAGATTACGCG
CAGAAAAAAAGGATCTCAAGAAGATCCTTTGATCTTTTCTACGGGGTCTGACGCTCAGTGGAACGAAAAC
TCACGTTAAGGGATTTTGGTCATGAGATTATCAAAAAGGATCTTCACCTAGATCCTTTTAAATTAAAAAT
GAAGTTTTAAATCAATCTAAAGTATATATGAGTAAACTTGGTCTGACAGTTACCAATGCTTAATCAGTGA
GGCACCTATCTCAGCGATCTGTCTATTTCGTTCATCCATAGTTGCCTGACTCCCCGTCGTGTAGATAACT
ACGATACGGGAGGGCTTACCATCTGGCCCCAGTGCTGCAATGATACCGCGAGACCCACGCTCACCGGCTC
CAGATTTATCAGCAATAAACCAGCCAGCCGGAAGGGCCGAGCGCAGAAGTGGTCCTGCAACTTTATCCGC
CTCCATCCAGTCTATTAATTGTTGCCGGGAAGCTAGAGTAAGTAGTTCGCCAGTTAATAGTTTGCGCAAC
GTTGTTGCCATTGCTACAGGCATCGTGGTGTCACGCTCGTCGTTTGGTATGGCTTCATTCAGCTCCGGTT
CCCAACGATCAAGGCGAGTTACATGATCCCCCATGTTGTGCAAAAAAGCGGTTAGCTCCTTCGGTCCTCC
GATCGTTGTCAGAAGTAAGTTGGCCGCAGTGTTATCACTCATGGTTATGGCAGCACTGCATAATTCTCTT
ACTGTCATGCCATCCGTAAGATGCTTTTCTGTGACTGGTGAGTACTCAACCAAGTCATTCTGAGAATAGT
GTATGCGGCGACCGAGTTGCTCTTGCCCGGCGTCAATACGGGATAATACCGCGCCACATAGCAGAACTTT
AAAAGTGCTCATCATTGGAAAACGTTCTTCGGGGCGAAAACTCTCAAGGATCTTACCGCTGTTGAGATCC
AGTTCGATGTAACCCACTCGTGCACCCAACTGATCTTCAGCATCTTTTACTTTCACCAGCGTTTCTGGGT
GAGCAAAAACAGGAAGGCAAAATGCCGCAAAAAAGGGAATAAGGGCGACACGGAAATGTTGAATACTCAT
ACTCTTCCTTTTTCAATATTATTGAAGCATTTATCAGGGTTATTGTCTCATGAGCGGATACATATTTGAA
TGTATTTAGAAAAATAAACAAATAGGGGTTCCGCGCACATTTCCCCGAAAAGTGCCACCTG
